>Addgene plasmid #238421 | GST-GRP78-Full Length (pGEX4T1) | addgene full sequence | sequence record 482368 | Addgene NGS Result
CTTATCGACTGCACGGTGCACCAATGCTTCTGGCGTCAGGCAGCCATCGGAAGCTGTGGTATGGCTGTGC
AGGTCGTAAATCACTGCATAATTCGTGTCGCTCAAGGCGCACTCCCGTTCTGGATAATGTTTTTTGCGCC
GACATCATAACGGTTCTGGCAAATATTCTGAAATGAGCTGTTGACAATTAATCATCGGCTCGTATAATGT
GTGGAATTGTGAGCGGATAACAATTTCACACAGGAAACAGTATTCATGTCCCCTATACTAGGTTATTGGA
AAATTAAGGGCCTTGTGCAACCCACTCGACTTCTTTTGGAATATCTTGAAGAAAAATATGAAGAGCATTT
GTATGAGCGCGATGAAGGTGATAAATGGCGAAACAAAAAGTTTGAATTGGGTTTGGAGTTTCCCAATCTT
CCTTATTATATTGATGGTGATGTTAAATTAACACAGTCTATGGCCATCATACGTTATATAGCTGACAAGC
ACAACATGTTGGGTGGTTGTCCAAAAGAGCGTGCAGAGATTTCAATGCTTGAAGGAGCGGTTTTGGATAT
TAGATACGGTGTTTCGAGAATTGCATATAGTAAAGACTTTGAAACTCTCAAAGTTGATTTTCTTAGCAAG
CTACCTGAAATGCTGAAAATGTTCGAAGATCGTTTATGTCATAAAACATATTTAAATGGTGATCATGTAA
CCCATCCTGACTTCATGTTGTATGACGCTCTTGATGTTGTTTTATACATGGACCCAATGTGCCTGGATGC
GTTCCCAAAATTAGTTTGTTTTAAAAAACGTATTGAAGCTATCCCACAAATTGATAAGTACTTGAAATCC
AGCAAGTATATAGCATGGCCTTTGCAGGGCTGGCAAGCCACGTTTGGTGGTGGCGACCATCCTCCAAAAT
CGGATCTGGTTCCGCGTGGATCCATGGAGGAGGAGGACAAGAAGGAGGACGTGGGCACGGTGGTCGGCAT
CGACCTGGGGACCACCTACTCCTGCGTCGGCGTGTTCAAGAACGGCCGCGTGGAGATCATCGCCAACGAT
CAGGGCAACCGCATCACGCCGTCCTATGTCGCCTTCACTCCTGAAGGGGAACGTCTGATTGGCGATGCCG
CCAAGAACCAGCTCACCTCCAACCCCGAGAACACGGTCTTTGACGCCAAGCGGCTCATCGGCCGCACGTG
GAATGACCCGTCTGTGCAGCAGGACATCAAGTTCTTGCCGTTCAAGGTGGTTGAAAAGAAAACTAAACCA
TACATTCAAGTTGATATTGGAGGTGGGCAAACAAAGACATTTGCTCCTGAAGAAATTTCTGCCATGGTTC
TCACTAAAATGAAAGAAACCGCTGAGGCTTATTTGGGAAAGAAGGTTACCCATGCAGTTGTTACTGTACC
AGCCTATTTTAATGATGCCCAACGCCAAGCAACCAAAGACGCTGGAACTATTGCTGGCCTAAATGTTATG
AGGATCATCAACGAGCCTACGGCAGCTGCTATTGCTTATGGCCTGGATAAGAGGGAGGGGGAGAAGAACA
TCCTGGTGTTTGACCTGGGTGGCGGAACCTTCGATGTGTCTCTTCTCACCATTGACAATGGTGTCTTCGA
AGTTGTGGCCACTAATGGAGATACTCATCTGGGTGGAGAAGACTTTGACCAGCGTGTCATGGAACACTTC
ATCAAACTGTACAAAAAGAAGACGGGCAAAGATGTCAGGAAAGACAATAGAGCTGTGCAGAAACTCCGGC
GCGAGGTAGAAAAGGCCAAACGGGCCCTGTCTTCTCAGCATCAAGCAAGAATTGAAATTGAGTCCTTCTA
TGAAGGAGAAGACTTTTCTGAGACCCTGACTCGGGCCAAATTTGAAGAGCTCAACATGGATCTGTTCCGG
TCTACTATGAAGCCCGTCCAGAAAGTGTTGGAAGATTCTGATTTGAAGAAGTCTGATATTGATGAAATTG
TTCTTGTTGGTGGCTCGACTCGAATTCCAAAGATTCAGCAACTGGTTAAAGAGTTCTTCAATGGCAAGGA
ACCATCCCGTGGCATAAACCCAGATGAAGCTGTAGCGTATGGTGCTGCTGTCCAGGCTGGTGTGCTCTCT
GGTGATCAAGATACAGGTGACCTGGTACTGCTTGATGTATGTCCCCTTACACTTGGTATTGAAACTGTGG
GAGGTGTCATGACCAAACTGATTCCAAGGAACACAGTGGTGCCTACCAAGAAGTCTCAGATCTTTTCTAC
AGCTTCTGATAATCAACCAACTGTTACAATCAAGGTCTATGAAGGTGAAAGACCCCTGACAAAAGACAAT
CATCTTCTGGGTACATTTGATCTGACTGGAATTCCTCCTGCTCCTCGTGGGGTCCCACAGATTGAAGTCA
CCTTTGAGATAGATGTGAATGGTATTCTTCGAGTGACAGCTGAAGACAAGGGTACAGGGAACAAAAATAA
GATCACAATCACCAATGACCAGAATCGCCTGACACCTGAAGAAATCGAAAGGATGGTTAATGATGCTGAG
AAGTTTGCTGAGGAAGACAAAAAGCTCAAGGAGCGCATTGATACTAGAAATGAGTTGGAAAGCTATGCCT
ATTCTCTAAAGAATCAGATTGGAGATAAAGAAAAGCTGGGAGGTAAACTTTCCTCTGAAGATAAGGAGAC
CATGGAAAAAGCTGTAGAAGAAAAGATTGAATGGCTGGAAAGCCACCAAGATGCTGACATTGAAGACTTC
AAAGCTAAGAAGAAGGAACTGGAAGAAATTGTTCAACCAATTATCAGCAAACTCTATGGAAGTGCAGGCC
CTCCCCCAACTGGTGAAGAGGATACAGCAGAAAAAGATGAGTTGTAGCTCGAGCGGCCGCATCGTGACTG
ACTGACGATCTGCCTCGCGCGTTTCGGTGATGACGGTGAAAACCTCTGACACATGCAGCTCCCGGAGACG
GTCACAGCTTGTCTGTAAGCGGATGCCGGGAGCAGACAAGCCCGTCAGGGCGCGTCAGCGGGTGTTGGCG
GGTGTCGGGGCGCAGCCATGACCCAGTCACGTAGCGATAGCGGAGTGTATAATTCTTGAAGACGAAAGGG
CCTCGTGATACGCCTATTTTTATAGGTTAATGTCATGATAATAATGGTTTCTTAGACGTCAGGTGGCACT
TTTCGGGGAAATGTGCGCGGAACCCCTATTTGTTTATTTTTCTAAATACATTCAAATATGTATCCGCTCA
TGAGACAATAACCCTGATAAATGCTTCAATAATATTGAAAAAGGAAGAGTATGAGTATTCAACATTTCCG
TGTCGCCCTTATTCCCTTTTTTGCGGCATTTTGCCTTCCTGTTTTTGCTCACCCAGAAACGCTGGTGAAA
GTAAAAGATGCTGAAGATCAGTTGGGTGCACGAGTGGGTTACATCGAACTGGATCTCAACAGCGGTAAGA
TCCTTGAGAGTTTTCGCCCCGAAGAACGTTTTCCAATGATGAGCACTTTTAAAGTTCTGCTATGTGGCGC
GGTATTATCCCGTGTTGACGCCGGGCAAGAGCAACTCGGTCGCCGCATACACTATTCTCAGAATGACTTG
GTTGAGTACTCACCAGTCACAGAAAAGCATCTTACGGATGGCATGACAGTAAGAGAATTATGCAGTGCTG
CCATAACCATGAGTGATAACACTGCGGCCAACTTACTTCTGACAACGATCGGAGGACCGAAGGAGCTAAC
CGCTTTTTTGCACAACATGGGGGATCATGTAACTCGCCTTGATCGTTGGGAACCGGAGCTGAATGAAGCC
ATACCAAACGACGAGCGTGACACCACGATGCCTGCAGCAATGGCAACAACGTTGCGCAAACTATTAACTG
GCGAACTACTTACTCTAGCTTCCCGGCAACAATTAATAGACTGGATGGAGGCGGATAAAGTTGCAGGACC
ACTTCTGCGCTCGGCCCTTCCGGCTGGCTGGTTTATTGCTGATAAATCTGGAGCCGGTGAGCGTGGGTCT
CGCGGTATCATTGCAGCACTGGGGCCAGATGGTAAGCCCTCCCGTATCGTAGTTATCTACACGACGGGGA
GTCAGGCAACTATGGATGAACGAAATAGACAGATCGCTGAGATAGGTGCCTCACTGATTAAGCATTGGTA
ACTGTCAGACCAAGTTTACTCATATATACTTTAGATTGATTTAAAACTTCATTTTTAATTTAAAAGGATC
TAGGTGAAGATCCTTTTTGATAATCTCATGACCAAAATCCCTTAACGTGAGTTTTCGTTCCACTGAGCGT
CAGACCCCGTAGAAAAGATCAAAGGATCTTCTTGAGATCCTTTTTTTCTGCGCGTAATCTGCTGCTTGCA
AACAAAAAAACCACCGCTACCAGCGGTGGTTTGTTTGCCGGATCAAGAGCTACCAACTCTTTTTCCGAAG
GTAACTGGCTTCAGCAGAGCGCAGATACCAAATACTGTCCTTCTAGTGTAGCCGTAGTTAGGCCACCACT
TCAAGAACTCTGTAGCACCGCCTACATACCTCGCTCTGCTAATCCTGTTACCAGTGGCTGCTGCCAGTGG
CGATAAGTCGTGTCTTACCGGGTTGGACTCAAGACGATAGTTACCGGATAAGGCGCAGCGGTCGGGCTGA
ACGGGGGGTTCGTGCACACAGCCCAGCTTGGAGCGAACGACCTACACCGAACTGAGATACCTACAGCGTG
AGCTATGAGAAAGCGCCACGCTTCCCGAAGGGAGAAAGGCGGACAGGTATCCGGTAAGCGGCAGGGTCGG
AACAGGAGAGCGCACGAGGGAGCTTCCAGGGGGAAACGCCTGGTATCTTTATAGTCCTGTCGGGTTTCGC
CACCTCTGACTTGAGCGTCGATTTTTGTGATGCTCGTCAGGGGGGCGGAGCCTATGGAAAAACGCCAGCA
ACGCGGCCTTTTTACGGTTCCTGGCCTTTTGCTGGCCTTTTGCTCACATGTTCTTTCCTGCGTTATCCCC
TGATTCTGTGGATAACCGTATTACCGCCTTTGAGTGAGCTGATACCGCTCGCCGCAGCCGAACGACCGAG
CGCAGCGAGTCAGTGAGCGAGGAAGCGGAAGAGCGCCTGATGCGGTATTTTCTCCTTACGCATCTGTGCG
GTATTTCACACCGCATAAATTCCGACACCATCGAATGGCGCAAAACCTTTCGCGGTATGGCATGATAGCG
CCCGGAAGAGAGTCAATTCAGGGTGGTGAATGTGAAACCAGTAACGTTATACGATGTCGCAGAGTATGCC
GGTGTCTCTTATCAGACCGTTTCCCGCGTGGTGAACCAGGCCAGCCACGTTTCTGCGAAAACGCGGGAAA
AAGTGGAAGCGGCGATGGCGGAGCTGAATTACATTCCCAACCGCGTGGCACAACAACTGGCGGGCAAACA
GTCGTTGCTGATTGGCGTTGCCACCTCCAGTCTGGCCCTGCACGCGCCGTCGCAAATTGTCGCGGCGATT
AAATCTCGCGCCGATCAACTGGGTGCCAGCGTGGTGGTGTCGATGGTAGAACGAAGCGGCGTCGAAGCCT
GTAAAGCGGCGGTGCACAATCTTCTCGCGCAACGCGTCAGTGGGCTGATCATTAACTATCCGCTGGATGA
CCAGGATGCCATTGCTGTGGAAGCTGCCTGCACTAATGTTCCGGCGTTATTTCTTGATGTCTCTGACCAG
ACACCCATCAACAGTATTATTTTCTCCCATGAAGACGGTACGCGACTGGGCGTGGAGCATCTGGTCGCAT
TGGGTCACCAGCAAATCGCGCTGTTAGCGGGCCCATTAAGTTCTGTCTCGGCGCGTCTGCGTCTGGCTGG
CTGGCATAAATATCTCACTCGCAATCAAATTCAGCCGATAGCGGAACGGGAAGGCGACTGGAGTGCCATG
TCCGGTTTTCAACAAACCATGCAAATGCTGAATGAGGGCATCGTTCCCACTGCGATGCTGGTTGCCAACG
ATCAGATGGCGCTGGGCGCAATGCGCGCCATTACCGAGTCCGGGCTGCGCGTTGGTGCGGATATCTCGGT
AGTGGGATACGACGATACCGAAGACAGCTCATGTTATATCCCGCCGTTAACCACCATCAAACAGGATTTT
CGCCTGCTGGGGCAAACCAGCGTGGACCGCTTGCTGCAACTCTCTCAGGGCCAGGCGGTGAAGGGCAATC
AGCTGTTGCCCGTCTCACTGGTGAAAAGAAAAACCACCCTGGCGCCCAATACGCAAACCGCCTCTCCCCG
CGCGTTGGCCGATTCATTAATGCAGCTGGCACGACAGGTTTCCCGACTGGAAAGCGGGCAGTGAGCGCAA
CGCAATTAATGTAAGTTAGCTCACTCATTAGGCACCCCAGGCTTTACACTTTATGCTTCCGGCTCGTATG
TTGTGTGGAATTGTGAGCGGATAACAATTTCACACAGGAAACAGCTATGACCATGATTACGGATTCACTG
GCCGTCGTTTTACAACGTCGTGACTGGGAAAACCCTGGCGTTACCCAACTTAATCGCCTTGCAGCACATC
CCCCTTTCGCCAGCTGGCGTAATAGCGAAGAGGCCCGCACCGATCGCCCTTCCCAACAGTTGCGCAGCCT
GAATGGCGAATGGCGCTTTGCCTGGTTTCCGGCACCAGAAGCGGTGCCGGAAAGCTGGCTGGAGTGCGAT
CTTCCTGAGGCCGATACTGTCGTCGTCCCCTCAAACTGGCAGATGCACGGTTACGATGCGCCCATCTACA
CCAACGTGACCTATCCCATTACGGTCAATCCGCCGTTTGTTCCCACGGAGAATCCGACGGGTTGTTACTC
GCTCACATTTAATGTTGATGAAAGCTGGCTACAGGAAGGCCAGACGCGAATTATTTTTGATGGCGTTGGA
ATTAG
Features (pLannotate 1.2.2; 17 found; start..end, strand, type, name):
    181..209     +  promoter       tac promoter: strong E. coli promoter; hybrid between the trp and lac UV5 promoters
    217..233     +  protein_bind   lac operator: The lac repressor binds to the lac operator to inhibit transcription in E. coli. This inhibition can be relieved by adding lactose or isopropyl-β-D-thiogalactopyranoside (IPTG). lac repressor encoded by lacI
    256..909     +  CDS            GST26_SCHJA: Experimental evidence at protein level: Swiss-Prot protein existence level 1. GST isoenzymes appear to play a central role in the parasite detoxification system. Other functions are also suspected including a role in increasing the solubility of haematin in the parasite gut. From Schistosoma japonicum (Blood fluke).
    937..2844    +  CDS            HSPA5: BIP_CRIGR - Also known as GRP78 From Cricetulus griseus (Chinese hamster) (Cricetulus barabensis griseus).
   2880..2919    +  CDS            rop (fragment): Rop protein, which maintains plasmids at low copy number; rop
   3021..3061    +  misc_feature   bom (fragment): basis of mobility region from pBR322
   3166..3270    +  promoter       AmpR promoter: bla
   3271..4131    +  CDS            AmpR: β-lactamase; bla; confers resistance to ampicillin, carbenicillin, and related antibiotics
   4302..4890    +  rep_origin     ori: high-copy-number ColE1/pMB1/pBR322/pUC origin of replication
   5076..5127    -  misc_feature   bom (fragment): basis of mobility region from pBR322
   5134..5211    +  promoter       lacI promoter: lacI
   5212..6294    +  CDS            lacI: lac repressor; lacI; The lac repressor binds to the lac operator to inhibit transcription in E. coli. This inhibition can be relieved by adding lactose or isopropyl-β-D-thiogalactopyranoside (IPTG).
   6307..6328    +  protein_bind   CAP binding site: CAP binding activates transcription in the presence of cAMP. E. coli catabolite activator protein
   6343..6373    +  promoter       lac promoter: promoter for the E. coli lac operon
   6381..6397    +  protein_bind   lac operator: The lac repressor binds to the lac operator to inhibit transcription in E. coli. This inhibition can be relieved by adding lactose or isopropyl-β-D-thiogalactopyranoside (IPTG). lac repressor encoded by lacI
   6417..6590    +  CDS            lacZα: LacZα fragment of β-galactosidase; lacZ fragment
   6854..105     -  CDS            yciV (fragment) (across the origin): RNAAM_ECOLI - Also known as trpH From Escherichia coli (strain K12).
