[The description below was written by a language model from this plasmid's Addgene catalogue record and pLannotate feature annotations shown in this document.]
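Description:
GST-GRP78-Full Length (pGEX4T1) is a bacterial expression plasmid built on the pGEX-4T1 backbone for producing the 78-kDa glucose-regulated protein (GRP78, also called BiP or HSPA5) as a fusion with an N-terminal glutathione S-transferase tag. It is maintained in E. coli through a high-copy ColE1/pMB1-type origin and selected with ampicillin via the β-lactamase gene and its own promoter. Short remnants of the pBR322 rop and bom regions and a lac promoter/lacZα segment are also annotated as backbone carry-over.

Expression is driven by the tac promoter, a strong trp/lac hybrid, followed by a lac operator. The plasmid carries its own lacI gene, so the lac repressor holds the cassette off until it is induced with IPTG. Downstream lies the Schistosoma japonicum GST coding sequence, followed after a short linker by a GRP78 open reading frame of about 1.9 kb. GST allows the fusion to be captured on glutathione resin, which suits purification of recombinant protein and pull-down or binding assays. The associated study concerned the C-terminal proline-rich region of GRP78 and its cell surface expression in tamoxifen-resistant breast cancer cells.

The record contains some discrepancies. The catalogue lists the insert as human, with an insert size of 4200 bp and a total size of 9500 bp, whereas the sequenced record is 6,865 nt, consistent with the backbone plus a roughly 1.9 kb coding sequence. The annotation software also matched the insert best to Chinese hamster BiP. This may simply reflect the high conservation of the protein, or the contents of the reference database, but the species cannot be confirmed from the feature table alone.
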