Addgene plasmid #238421: GST-GRP78-Full Length (pGEX4T1)
Purpose: Expresses GRP78 Full Length fused to the GST Tag
Depositing lab: Amy Shiu Lee. Depositing organization: University of Southern California. Publication: The COOH-Terminal Proline-Rich Region of GRP78 Is a Key Regulator of Its Cell Surface Expression and Viability of Tamoxifen-Resistant Breast Cancer Cells. Tseng CC, Zhang P, Lee AS. Neoplasia. 2019 Aug;21(8):837-848. doi: 10.1016/j.neo.2019.05.008. Epub 2019 Jul 12. PubMed 31306849.
Backbone
  Vector backbone: pGEX-4T1
  Backbone size w/o insert (bp): 4969
  Total vector size (bp): 9500
  Vector type: Bacterial Expression
Growth in bacteria
  Bacterial resistance: Ampicillin, 100 μg/mL
  Growth temperature: 37°C
  Growth strain: DH5alpha
  Copy number: High Copy
Gene/Insert
  Gene/Insert name: 78-kDa glucose-regulated protein (alt names: GRP78; BiP; HSPA5)
  Species: H. sapiens (human)
  Insert size (bp): 4200
  GenBank ID: NM_005347.5
  Entrez Gene: HSPA5 (a.k.a. BIP, GRP78, HEL-S-89n)
  Tag / fusion protein: GST (N terminal on insert)
Terms and licenses: Academic/Nonprofit Terms; Industry Terms: Not Available to Industry
How to cite: GST-GRP78-Full Length (pGEX4T1) was a gift from Amy Shiu Lee (Addgene plasmid # 238421 ; http://n2t.net/addgene:238421 ; RRID:Addgene_238421)
